Addgene plasmid #234315: pRAM29
Purpose: G264A Cat-RNA U1367, Catalytically dead ribozyme control
Depositing lab: James Chappell. Depositing organization: Rice University. Publication: Information storage across a microbial community using universal RNA barcoding. Kalvapalle PB, Staubus A, Dysart MJ, Gambill L, Reyes Gamas K, Lu LC, Silberg JJ, Stadler LB, Chappell J. Nat Biotechnol. 2025 Mar 18. doi: 10.1038/s41587-025-02593-0. PubMed 40102641.
Backbone
  Vector backbone: pBBR1
  Backbone size w/o insert (bp): 4007
  Total vector size (bp): 5119
  Vector type: Synthetic Biology
Growth in bacteria
  Bacterial resistance: Kanamycin, 50 μg/mL
  Growth temperature: 37°C
  Growth strain: DH5alpha
  Copy number: Low Copy
Gene/Insert
  Gene/Insert name: Splicing-deficient mutant of ribozyme
  Species: Synthetic
  Insert size (bp): 1112
  Promoter: P. CymRC
  Cloning method: Golden Gate
  Sequencing primers: 5′ Na
Terms and licenses: Academic/Nonprofit Terms; Industry Terms: Not Available to Industry
Depositor comments: Please visit https://doi.org/10.1101/2023.04.16.536800 for bioRxiv preprint.
How to cite: pRAM29 was a gift from James Chappell (Addgene plasmid # 234315 ; http://n2t.net/addgene:234315 ; RRID:Addgene_234315)
