[The description below was written by a language model from this plasmid's Addgene catalogue record and pLannotate feature annotations shown in this document.]
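Description:
pRAM29 is a low-copy synthetic biology plasmid built on the broad-host-range pBBR1 backbone, about 5.1 kb in total. It is maintained through the pBBR1 oriV together with the plasmid-encoded pBBR1 Rep protein that this origin requires. Selection is by kanamycin, conferred by the neo (nptII) gene. A short tnpA fragment annotated beside neo is most likely a Tn5-derived remnant carried along with the resistance cassette rather than a functional transposase. A bidirectional tonB terminator sits between this marker region and the rep gene.

The payload, assembled by Golden Gate cloning and flanked by BioBrick prefix and suffix sequences, is a roughly 1.1 kb synthetic insert described as a splicing-deficient ribozyme mutant. It is driven by the P. CymRC promoter, and the feature table shows two CuO operator sites upstream, which are binding sites for the CymR repressor from Pseudomonas putida. This points to cumate-responsive control, although no cymR gene is annotated among the detected features. Downstream lies a group I catalytic intron element, followed by a fragment of superfolder GFP; the record does not explain the role of this partial GFP sequence.

The catalogue entry identifies the construct as the G264A version of "Cat-RNA U1367", a catalytically dead ribozyme. It serves as a negative control for active catalytic RNA constructs in work on universal RNA barcoding for information storage across microbial communities. In that setting it lets ribozyme-dependent signal be distinguished from background. The record does not define the target implied by the "U1367" designation.
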