Features (pLannotate 1.2.2; 11 found; start..end, strand, type, name):
    424..1195    -  rep_origin     pBBR1 oriV: replication origin of the broad-host-range plasmid pBBR1 from Bordetella bronchiseptica; requires the pBBR1 Rep protein for replication
   2528..2549    +  misc_feature   BioBrick prefix: BioBrick prefix for parts that do not start with "ATG"
   2579..2606    +  protein_bind   CuO: CymR-binding P2 operator sequence from the p-cmt operon of Pseudomonas putida (Mullick et al., 2006) CymR
   2637..2664    +  protein_bind   CuO: CymR-binding P2 operator sequence from the p-cmt operon of Pseudomonas putida (Mullick et al., 2006) CymR
   2727..3033    +  ncRNA          Intron gpI: Accession: RF00028 - Group I catalytic intron
   3116..3633    +  CDS            superfolder GFP (fragment): GFP variant that folds robustly even when fused to poorly folded proteins (Pédelacq et al., 2006)
   3706..3726    +  misc_feature   BioBrick suffix: universal suffix for all parts
   3867..4658    -  CDS            neo: KKA2_KLEPN - Also known as kan, nptII. Experimental evidence at protein level: Swiss-Prot protein existence level 1. Resistance to kanamycin, neomycin, paromomycin, ribostamycin, butirosin and gentamicin B. From Klebsiella pneumoniae.
   4690..4812    -  CDS            tnpA (fragment): TN5P_ECOLX - Also known as tnp. Experimental evidence at protein level: Swiss-Prot protein existence level 1. Mediates transposition of transposon Tn5 by a 'cut and paste' mechanism. First, the monomeric transposase binds the 19 bp inverted DNA repeats flanking the transposon. Then, dimerization of the DNA- bound transposase creates a synaptic DNA complex. After nicking of the first DNA strand, excision of the transposon proceeds through a series of intermediates. The transposase then mediates the insertion of the transposon at a new site by strand transfer. The activity of the wild- type tran
   4832..4863    -  terminator     tonB terminator: bidirectional E. coli tonB-P14 transcription terminator
   4881..423     -  CDS            pBBR1 Rep (across the origin): replication protein for the broad-host-range plasmid pBBR1 from Bordetella bronchiseptica
>Addgene plasmid #234315 | pRAM29 | addgene full sequence | sequence record 466745 | Addgene NGS Result
GCCATGCCCCAACAGCGATTCGTCCTGGTCGTCGTGATCAACCACCACGGCGGCACTGAACACCGACAGG
CGCAACTGGTCGCGGGGCTGGCCCCACGCCACGCGGTCATTGACCACGTAGGCCGACACGGTGCCGGGGC
CGTTGAGCTTCACGACGGAGATCCAGCGCTCGGCCACCAAGTCCTTGACTGCGTATTGGACCGTCCGCAA
AGAACGTCCGATGAGCTTGGAAAGTGTTTTCTGGCTGACCACCACGGCGTTCTGGTGGCCCATCTGCGCC
ACGAGGTGATGCAGCAGCATTGCCGCCGTGGGTTTCCTCGCAATAAGCCCGGCCCACGCCTCATGCGCTT
TGCGTTCCGTTTGCACCCAGTGACCGGGCTTGTTCTTGGCTTGAATGCCGATTTCTCTGGACTGCGTGGC
CATGCTTATCTCCATGCGGTAGGGGTGCCGCACGGTTGCGGCACCATGCGCAATCAGCTGCAACTTTTCG
GCAGCGCGACAACAATTATGCGTTGCGTAAAAGTGGCAGTCAATTACAGATTTTCTTTAACCTACGCAAT
GAGCTATTGCGGGGGGTGCCGCAATGAGCTGTTGCGTACCCCCCTTTTTTAAGTTGTTGATTTTTAAGTC
TTTAGCATTTCGCCCTATATCTAGTTCTTTGGTGCCCAAAGAAGGGCACCCCTGCGGGGTTCCCCCACGC
CTTCGGCGCGGCTCCCCCTCCGGCAAAAAGTGGCCCCTCCGGGGCTTGTTGATCGACTGCGCGGCCTTCG
GCCTTGCCCAAGGTGGCGCTGCCCCCTTGGAACCCCCGCACTCGCCGCCGTGAGGCTCGGGGGGCAGGCG
GGCGGGCTTCGCCCTTCGACTGCCCCCACTCGCATAGGCTTGGGTCGTTCCAGGCGCGTCAAGGCCAAGC
CGCTGCGCGGTCGCTGCGCGAGCCTTGACCCGCCTTCCACTTGGTGTCCAACCGGCAAGCGAAGCGCGCA
GGCCGCAGGCCGGAGGCTTTTCCCCAGAGAAAATTAAAAAAATTGATGGGGCAAGGCCGCAGGCCGCGCA
GTTGGAGCCGGTGGGTATGTGGTCGAAGGCTGGGTAGCCGGTGGGCAATCCCTGTGGTCAAGCTCGTGGG
CAGGCGCAGCCTGTCCATCAGCTTGTCCAGCAGGGTTGTCCACGGGCCGAGCGAAGCGAGCCAGCCGGTG
GCCGCTCGCGGCCATCGTCCACATATCCACGGGCTGGCAAGGGAGCGCAGCGACCGCGCAGGGCGAAGCC
CGGAGAGCAAGCCCGTAGGGCGCCGCAGCCGCCGTAGGCGGTCACGACTTTGCGAAGCAAAGTCTAGTGA
GTATACTCAAGCATTGAGTGGCCCGCCGGAGGCACCGCCTTGCGCTGCCCCCGTCGAGCCGGTTGGACAC
CAAAAGGGAGGGGCAGGCATGGCGGCATACGCGATCATGCGATGCAAGAAGCTGGCGAAAATGGGCAACG
TGGCGGCCAGTCTCAAGCACGCCTACCGCGAGCGCGAGACTCCCAACGCTGACGCCAGCAGGACGCCAGA
GAACGAGCACTGGGCGGCCAGCAGCACCGATGAAGCGATGGGCCGACTGCGCGAGTTGCTGCCAGAGAAG
CGGCGCAAGGACGCTGTGTTGGCGGTCGAGTACGTCATGACGGCCAGCCCGGAATGGTGGAAGTCGGCCA
GCCAAGAACAGCAGGCGGCGTTCTTCGAGAAGGCGCACAAGTGGCTGGCGGACAAGTACGGGGCGGATCG
CATCGTGACGGCCAGCATCCACCGTGACGAAACCAGCCCGCACATGACCGCGTTCGTGGTGCCGCTGACG
CAGGACGGCAGGCTGTCGGCCAAGGAGTTCATCGGCAACAAAGCGCAGATGACCCGCGACCAGACCACGT
TTGCGGCAGCTGTGGCCGATCTAGGGCTGCAACGGGGCATCGAGGGCAGCAAGGCACGTCACACGCGCAT
TCAGGCGTTCTACGAGGCCCTGGAGCGGCCACCAGTGGGCCACGTCACCATCAGCCCGCAAGCGGTCGAG
CCACGCGCCTATGCACCGCAGGGATTGGCCGAAAAGCTGGGAATCTCAAAGCGCGTTGAAACGCCGGAAG
CCGTGGCCGACCGGCTGACAAAAGCGGTTCGGCAGGGGTATGAGCCTGCCCTACAGGCCGCCGCAGGAGC
GCGTGAGATGCGCAAGAAGGCCGATCAAGCCCAAGAGACAGCCCGAGATCTTCGGGAGCGCCTGAAGCCC
GTTCTGGACGCCCTGGGGCCGTTGAATCGGGATATGCAGGCCAAGGCCGCCGCGATCATCAAGGCCGTGG
GCGAAAAGCTGCTGACGGAACAGCGGGAAGTCCAGCGCCAGAAACAGGCCCAGCGCCAGCAGGAACGCGG
GCGCGCACATTTCCCCGAAAAGTGCCACCTGGGCTGATAAACGGAAAAAAAAACCCCGCCCCTGACAGGG
CGGGGTTTTTTTTCCAATTATTGAAGGCCGCTAACGCGGCCTTTTTTTGTTTCTGGTCTGCCTTAATCAA
TGACTAAGAATTCGCGGCCGCTTCTAGAGCGTCTCACGTTGCTAGCCCTGCAGGCTTCAACAAACAGACA
ATCTGGTCTGTTTGTATTATGGAAAATTTTTCTGTATAATAGATTCAACAAACAGACAATCTGGTCTGTT
TGTATTATCGACCAACCCACTCCCATGGTGTGACGGGCGGTGTGTACAAGGCCCGGGAACGTGTTCACAA
AAGTTATCAGGCATGCACCTGGTAGCTAGTCTTTAAACCAATAGATTGCATCGGTTTAAAAGGCAAGACC
GTCAAATTGCGGGAAAGGGGTCAACAGCCGTTCAGTACCAAGTCTCAGGGGAAACTTTGAGATGGCCTTG
CAAAGGGTATGGTAATAAGCTGACGGACATGGTCCTAACCACGCAGCCAAGTCCTAAGTCAACAGATCTT
CTGTTGATATGGATGCAGTTCACAAACTAAATGTCGGTCGGGGAAGATGTATTCTTCTCATAAGATATAG
TCGGACCTCTCCTTAATGGGAGCTAGCGGATGAAGTGATGCAACACTGGAGCCGCTGGGAACTAATTTGT
ATGCGAAAGTATATTGATTAGTTTTGGAGTACTCGATGGTGTTCAATGCTTTTCCCGTTATCCGGATCAC
ATGAAACGGCATGACTTTTTCAAGAGTGCCATGCCCGAAGGTTATGTACAGGAACGCACTATATCTTTCA
AAGATGACGGGACCTACAAGACGCGTGCTGAAGTCAAGTTTGAAGGTGATACCCTTGTTAATCGTATCGA
GTTAAAGGGTATTGATTTTAAAGAAGATGGAAACATTCTTGGACACAAACTCGAGTACAACTTTAACTCA
CACAATGTATACATCACGGCAGACAAACAAAAGAATGGAATCAAAGCTAACTTCAAAATTCGCCACAACG
TTGAAGATGGTTCCGTTCAACTAGCAGACCATTATCAACAAAATACTCCAATTGGCGATGGCCCTGTCCT
TTTACCAGACAACCATTACCTGTCGACACAATCTGTCCTTTCGAAAGATCCCAACGAAAAGCGTGACCAC
ATGGTCCTTCTTGAGTTTGTAACTGCTGCTGGGATTACACATGGCATGGATGAGCTCTACAAATGGCCCA
ATTATTGAAGGCCTCCCTAACGGGGGGCCTTTTTTTGTTTCTGGTCTGCCGCTGCGTTTGAGACGTACTA
GTAGCGGCCGCTGCAGTTAATCACTGATTAACTCGGTACCAAATTCCAGAAAAGAGGCCTCCCGAAAGGG
GGGCCTTTTTTCGTTTTGGTCCTTTTGTTATCAATAAAAAAGGGGAGCGGTTTCCCGCTCCCCTTATTGT
TCGTCTACAATTATTAGAAGAACTCGTCAAGAAGGCGATAGAAGGCGATGCGCTGCGAATCGGGAGCGGC
GATACCGTAAAGCACGAGGAAGCGGTCAGCCCATTCGCCGCCAAGCTCTTCAGCAATATCACGGGTAGCC
AACGCTATGTCCTGATAGCGGTCCGCCACACCCAGCCGGCCACAGTCGATGAATCCAGAAAAGCGGCCAT
TTTCCACCATGATATTCGGCAAGCAGGCATCGCCATGGGTCACGACGAGATCCTCGCCGTCGGGCATGCG
TGCCTTGAGCCTGGCGAACAGTTCGGCTGGCGCGAGCCCCTGATGCTCTTCGTCCAGATCATCCTGATCG
ACAAGACCGGCTTCCATCCGAGTACGTGCTCGCTCGATGCGATGTTTCGCTTGGTGGTCGAATGGGCAGG
TAGCCGGATCAAGCGTATGCAGCCGCCGCATTGCATCAGCCATGATGGATACTTTCTCGGCAGGAGCAAG
GTGAGATGACAGGAGATCCTGCCCCGGCACTTCGCCCAATAGCAGCCAGTCCCTTCCCGCTTCAGTGACA
ACGTCGAGCACAGCTGCGCAAGGAACGCCCGTCGTGGCCAGCCACGATAGCCGCGCTGCCTCGTCCTGCA
GTTCATTCAGGGCACCGGACAGGTCGGTCTTGACAAAAAGAACCGGGCGCCCCTGCGCTGACAGCCGGAA
CACGGCGGCATCAGAGCAGCCGATTGTCTGTTGTGCCCAGTCATAGCCGAATAGCCTCTCCACCCAAGCG
GCCGGAGAACCTGCGTGCAATCCATCTTGTTCAATCATGCGAAACGATCCTCATCCTGTCTCTTGATCAG
ATCTTGATCCCCTGCGCCATCAGATCCTTGGCGGCAAGAAAGCCATCCAGTTTACTTTGCAGGGCTTCCC
AACCTTACCAGAGGGCGCCCCAGCTGGCAATTCCGGTTCGCTTGCTGTCCATAAGAGTCCTGTTGAGTAA
TAGTCAAAAGCCTCAGGTCGGAGGCTTTTGACTTTCTGCTTACCCAATTACTACCGGCGCGGCAGCGTGA
CCCGTGTCGGCGGCTCCAACGGCTCGCCATCGTCCAGAAAACACGGCTCATCGGGCATCGGCAGGCGCTG
CTGCCCGCGCCGTTCCCATTCCTCCGTTTCGGTCAAGGCTGGCAGGTCTGGTTCCATGCCCGGAATGCCG
GGCTGGCTGGGCGGCTCCTCGCCGGGGCCGGTCGGTAGTTGCTGCTCGCCCGGATACAGGGTCGGGATGC
GGCGCAGGTC
